>Addgene plasmid #47367 | HLH Bmal Pas 1-465-VenC I317D | addgene partial sequence | sequence record 69451 | SV40pA-rev
CAGTTAACAACAACAATTGCATTCATTTTATGTTTCAGGTTCAGGGGGAGGTGTGGGAGGTTTTTTAAAG
CAAGTAAAACCTCTACAAATGTGGTATGGCTGATTATGATCAGTTATCTAGATCCGGTGGATCCCGAGGG
CAGCATTCCGGACTTGTACAGCTCGTCCATGCCGAGAGTGATCCCGGCGGCGGTCACGAACTCCAGCAGG
ACCATGTGATCGCGCTTCTCGTTGGGGTCTTTGCTCAGGGCGGACTGGTAGCTCAGGTAGTGGTTGTCGG
GCAGCAGCACGGGGCCGTCGCCGATGGGGGTGTTCTGCTGGTAGTGGTCGGCGAGCTGCACGCCGCCGTC
CTCGATGTTGTGGCGGATCTTGAAGTTGGCCTTGATGCCGTTCTTCTGCTTGTCCACCATGGTGGCGACC
GGGCTGTCCATGCTGTGGGGGGGTGCTGTTAGCTGCGGGAAGGTTGGGTCCCCGCCTTCCAGGACATTGG
CTAAAACAACAGTGTTGGTTGAGACAATGTATTCAACTTCCTTGGTCCACGGGTTCATGAAACTGAACCA
TCGACTTCGTAGCGTGATAAAAGAACCATCTTTGATCTTAAACTTATAGCAATTAGTTGTGATCTTTTCT
CTTGTCTGTAAAACTTGCCTGTGACATTCTGCGAGGTGTCCTATGTCGTCTTGATGAAAATACTCATAAC
ATGATGTACCTAGAAGTTCCTGTGGTAGATACGCCAAAATAGCTGTCGCCCTCTGATCTACAAAAACAAA
TTTCCCATCTATTGCGTGTCGAGAAACGTACTCCATA
