>Addgene plasmid #47367 | HLH Bmal Pas 1-465-VenC I317D | addgene partial sequence | sequence record 69508 | EGFP-C 5'-CATGGTCCTGCTGGAGTTCGTG-3'
GAGCTGTACAAGTCCGGAATGCTGCCCTCGGGATCCACCGGATCTAGATAACTGATCATAATCAGCCATA
CCACATTTGTAGAGGTTTTACTTGCTTTAAAAAACCTCCCACACCTCCCCCTGAACCTGAAACATAAAAT
GAATGCAATTGTTGTTGTTAACTTGTTTATTGCAGCTTATAATGGTTACAAATAAAGCAATAGCATCACA
AATTTCACAAATAAAGCATTTTTTTCACTGCATTCTAGTTGTGGTTTGTCCAAACTCATCAATGTATCTT
AAGGCGTAAATTGTAAGCGTTAATATTTTGTTAAAATTCGCGTTAAATTTTTGTTAAATCAGCTCATTTT
TTAACCAATAGGCCGAAATCGGCAAAATCCCTTATAAATCAAAAGAATAGACCGAGATAGGGT
[37 nt withheld, positions 414-450]
AAAGAACGTGGACTCCAACGTCAAAGG
[49 nt withheld, positions 478-526]
T
[91 nt withheld, positions 528-618]
G
[124 nt withheld, positions 620-743]
CAGGTGGCACTTTTCGGGGAAATGTGCGCGGAACCCCTATTTGTTTATTTTTCTAAATACATTCAAATAT
GTATCCGCTCATGAGACAATAACCCTGATAAATGCTTCAATAATATTGAAAAAGGAAGAGTCCTGAGGCG
GAAAGAACCAGCTGTGGAATGTGTGTCAGTTAGGGTGTGGAAAGTCCCCAGGCTCCCCAGC
