>Addgene plasmid #47367 | HLH Bmal Pas 1-465-VenC I317D | addgene partial sequence | sequence record 71568 | EXFP-internal-R 5'-GAACTCCAGCAGGACCATGT-3'
GTAGCTCAGGTAGTGGTTGTCGGGCAGCAGCACGGGGCCGTCGCCGATGGGGGTGTTCTGCTGGTAGTGG
TCGGCGAGCTGCACGCCGCCGTCCTCGATGTTGTGGCGGATCTTGAAGTTGGCCTTGATGCCGTTCTTCT
GCTTGTCCACCATGGTGGCGACCGGGCTGTCCATGCTGTGGGGGGGTGCTGTTAGCTGCGGGAAGGTTGG
GTCCCCGCCTTCCAGGACATTGGCTAAAACAACAGTGTTGGTTGAGACAATGTATTCAACTTCCTTGGTC
CACGGGTTCATGAAACTGAACCATCGACTTCGTAGCGTGATAAAAGAACCATCTTTGATCTTAAACTTAT
AGCAATTAGTTGTGATCTTTTCTCTTGTCTGTAAAACTTGCCTGTGACATTCTGCGAGGTGTCCTATGTC
GTCTTGATGAAAATACTCATAACATGATGTACCTAGAAGTTCCTGTGGTAGATACGCCAAAATAGCTGTC
GCCCTCTGATCTACAAAAACAAATTTCCCATCTATTGCGTGTCGAGAAACGTACTCCATAGATTTCACCC
GTATTTCCCCGTTCGCTGGTTGTGGAACCATGTGCGAGTGCAGGCGCCCGTCTGCAACGAGGCAGCTGAG
GTTGCAGCCCTCGTTGTCTGGCTCATTGTCTTCGTCCAGCCCCATCTTCGTGGGTGGCCAGCTTTTCAAA
TAGCCTGTGCTGTGGATTGTGCAGAAGCTTTTTCGATCTGCTTTTTTCTTTGAACAGGTAGAGGCGAAGT
CCTTATCTTCCACCTTTACTGAAGGCCTGTTGCACTTCATTCTACAGAAGAAAGAGCGGCG
