[The description below was written by a language model from this plasmid's Addgene catalogue record.]
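Description:
HLH Bmal Pas 1-465-VenC I317D is a mammalian expression plasmid built on the Clontech pEGFP-C1 backbone. It is propagated in E. coli as a high-copy plasmid under kanamycin selection. No feature table accompanies the record, so other backbone elements, such as the replication origins, polyadenylation signal and any mammalian selection cassette, are not documented here. The cloning sites used to insert the fragment are recorded as unknown.

The payload is a truncated mouse Bmal1 (Arntl) coding sequence spanning amino acids 1-465. As the construct name indicates, this fragment covers the basic helix-loop-helix region and the PAS domains of this circadian transcription factor. It is expressed from the CMV promoter, which gives strong constitutive transcription in mammalian cells. The fragment is fused at its C terminus to residues 156-239 of Venus, the C-terminal portion of this yellow fluorescent protein. A Venus fragment of this kind is not fluorescent on its own. Such fragments are typically used in bimolecular fluorescence complementation, where fluorescence is restored only when a binding partner carrying the complementary N-terminal Venus fragment brings the two halves together. The record itself does not name the assay or the partner construct.

The insert carries the point substitution I317D. The stated purpose is a Venus-tagged Bmal fragment used for mutation, and the associated work concerns the structure of the heterodimeric CLOCK:BMAL1 complex. This is consistent with using the construct to test how a single-residue change in BMAL1 affects its interaction with a partner in cells, presumably alongside a wild-type counterpart.
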