Addgene plasmid #47367: HLH Bmal Pas 1-465-VenC I317D
Purpose: Bmal fragment cloned with Venus tag used for mutation
Depositing lab: Joseph Takahashi. Depositing organization: University of Texas Southwestern Medical Center. Publication: Crystal structure of the heterodimeric CLOCK:BMAL1 transcriptional activator complex. Huang N, Chelliah Y, Shan Y, Taylor CA, Yoo SH, Partch C, Green CB, Zhang H, Takahashi JS. Science. 2012 Jul 13;337(6091):189-94. doi: 10.1126/science.1222804. Epub 2012 May 31. PubMed 22653727.
Backbone
  Vector backbone: pEGFP-C1
  Backbone manufacturer: Clontech
  Vector type: Mammalian Expression
Growth in bacteria
  Bacterial resistance: Kanamycin, 50 μg/mL
  Growth temperature: 37°C
  Growth strain: DH5alpha
  Copy number: High Copy
Gene/Insert
  Gene/Insert name: BMAL
  Species: M. musculus (mouse)
  Mutation: aa 1-465, I317D
  Entrez Gene: Bmal1 (a.k.a. Arnt3, Arntl, BMAL1b, MOP3, bHLHe5, bmal1b')
  Promoter: CMV
  Tag / fusion protein: Venus aa 156-239 (C terminal on backbone)
  Cloning method: Restriction Enzyme; 5′ cloning site unknown (unknown if destroyed); 3′ cloning site unknown (unknown if destroyed)
  Sequencing primers: 5′ CMV-F
Terms and licenses: Academic/Nonprofit Terms; Industry Terms: Not Available to Industry
How to cite: HLH Bmal Pas 1-465-VenC I317D was a gift from Joseph Takahashi (Addgene plasmid # 47367 ; http://n2t.net/addgene:47367 ; RRID:Addgene_47367)
